>Addgene plasmid #139640 | PTPRA_deltaD1-GFP fusion | addgene full sequence | sequence record 275776 | Addgene NGS Result
GACATTGATTATTGACTAGTTATTAATAGTAATCAATTACGGGGTCATTAGTTCATAGCCCATATATGGA
GTTCCGCGTTACATAACTTACGGTAAATGGCCCGCCTGGCTGACCGCCCAACGACCCCCGCCCATTGACG
TCAATAATGACGTATGTTCCCATAGTAACGCCAATAGGGACTTTCCATTGACGTCAATGGGTGGAGTATT
TACGGTAAACTGCCCACTTGGCAGTACATCAAGTGTATCATATGCCAAGTACGCCCCCTATTGACGTCAA
TGACGGTAAATGGCCCGCCTGGCATTATGCCCAGTACATGACCTTATGGGACTTTCCTACTTGGCAGTAC
ATCTACGTATTAGTCATCGCTATTACCATGGTGATGCGGTTTTGGCAGTACATCAATGGGCGTGGATAGC
GGTTTGACTCACGGGGATTTCCAAGTCTCCACCCCATTGACGTCAATGGGAGTTTGTTTTGGCACCAAAA
TCAACGGGACTTTCCAAAATGTCGTAACAACTCCGCCCCATTGACGCAAATGGGCGGTAGGCGTGTACGG
TGGGAGGTCTATATAAGCAGAGCTCTCCCTATCAGTGATAGAGATCTCCCTATCAGTGATAGAGATCGTC
GACGAGCTCGTTTAGTGAACCGTCAGATCGCCTGGAGACGCCATCCACGCTGTTTTGACCTCCATAGAAG
ACACCGGGACCGATCCAGCCTCCGGACTCTAGCGTTTAAACTTAAGCTTGGTACCGAGCTCGGATCCACT
AGTCCAGTGTGGTGGAATTCTGCAGATATCGACAAGTTTGTACAAAAAAGCAGGCTCCACCATGGATTCC
TGGTTCATTCTTGTTCTGCTCGGCAGTGGTCTGATATGTGTCAGTGCCAACAATGCTACCACAGTTGCAC
CTTCTGTAGGAATTACAAGATTAATTAACTCATCAACGGCAGAACCAGTTAAAGAAGAGGCCAAAACTTC
AAATCCAACTTCTTCACTAACTTCTCTTTCTGTGGCACCAACATTCAGCCCAAATATAACTCTGGGACCC
ACCTATTTAACCACTGTCAATTCTTCAGACTCTGACAATGGGACCACAAGAACAGCAAGCACCAATTCTA
TAGGCATTACAATTTCACCAAATGGAACGTGGCTTCCAGATAACCAGTTCACGGATGCCAGAACAGAACC
CTGGGAGGGGAATTCCAGCACCGCAGCAACCACTCCAGAAACTTTCCCTCCTTCAGATGAGACACCAATT
ATTGCGGTGATGGTGGCCCTGTCCTCTCTGCTAGTGATCGTGTTTATTATCATAGTTTTGTACATGTTAA
GGTTTAAGAAATACAAGCAAGCTGGGAGCCATTCCAATTCTTTCCGCTTATCCAACGGCCGCACTGAGGA
TGTGGAGCCCCAGAGTGTGCCACTTCTGGCCAGATCCCCAAGCACCAACAGGAAATACCCACCCCTGCCC
GTGGACAAGCTGGAAGAGGAAATTAACCGGAGAATGGCAGACGACAATAAGCTCTATCTCTATGGAGATA
CAGAACTGGAAGTGACCTCTCTAGAAACCCACCTGCAGAAAATTTACAACAAAATCCCAGGGACCAGCAA
CAATGGATTAGAGGAGGAGTTTAAGAAGTTAACATCAATCAAAATCCAGAATGACAAGATGCGGACTGGA
AACCTTCCAGCCAACATGAAGAAGAACCGTGTTTTACAGATCATTCCATATGAATTCAACAGAGTGATCA
TTCCAGTTAAGCGGGGCGAAGAGAATACAGACTATGTGAACGCATCCTTTATTGATGGCTACCGGCAGAA
GGACTCCTATATCGCCAGCCAGGGCCCTCTTCTCCACACAATTGAGGACTTCTGGCGAATGATCTGGGAG
TGGAAATCCTGCTCTATCGTGATGCTAACAGAACTGGAGGAGAGAGGCCAGGAGAAGTGTGCCCAGTACT
GGCCATCTGATGGACTGGTGTCCTATGGAGATATTACAGTGGAACTGAAGAAGGAGGAGGAATGTGAGAG
CTACACCGTCCGAGACCTCCTGGTCACCAACACCAGGGAGAATAAGAGCCGGCAGATCCGGCAGTTCCAC
TTCCATGGCTGGCCTGAAGTGGGCATCCCCAGTGACGGAAAGGGCATGATCAGCATCATCGCCGCCGTGC
AGAAGCAGCAGCAGCAGTCAGGGAACCACCCCATCACCGTGCACTGCAGCGCCGGGGCAGGAAGGACGGG
GACCTTCTGTGCCCTGAGCACCGTCCTGGAGCGTGTGAAAGCAGAGGGGATTTTGGATGTCTTCCAGACT
GTCAAGAGCCTGCGGCTACAGAGGCCACACATGGTCCAGACACTGGAACAGTATGAGTTCTGCTACAAGG
TGGTGCAGGAGTATATTGATGCATTCTCAGATTATGCCAACTTCAAGTTGGACCCAGCTTTCTTGTACAA
AGTGGTGAGCTCCGCCACCATGGTGAGCAAGGGCGAGGAGCTGTTCACCGGGGTGGTGCCCATCCTGGTC
GAGCTGGACGGCGACGTAAACGGCCACAAGTTCAGCGTGTCCGGCGAGGGCGAGGGCGATGCCACCTACG
GCAAGCTGACCCTGAAGTTCATCTGCACCACCGGCAAGCTGCCCGTGCCCTGGCCCACCCTCGTGACCAC
CCTGACCTACGGCGTGCAGTGCTTCAGCCGCTACCCCGACCACATGAAGCAGCACGACTTCTTCAAGTCC
GCCATGCCCGAAGGCTACGTCCAGGAGCGCACCATCTTCTTCAAGGACGACGGCAACTACAAGACCCGCG
CCGAGGTGAAGTTCGAGGGCGACACCCTGGTGAACCGCATCGAGCTGAAGGGCATCGACTTCAAGGAGGA
CGGCAACATCCTGGGGCACAAGCTGGAGTACAACTACAACAGCCACAACGTCTATATCATGGCCGACAAG
CAGAAGAACGGCATCAAGGTGAACTTCAAGATCCGCCACAACATCGAGGACGGCAGCGTGCAGCTCGCCG
ACCACTACCAGCAGAACACCCCCATCGGCGACGGCCCCGTGCTGCTGCCCGACAACCACTACCTGAGCAC
CCAGTCCGCCCTGAGCAAAGACCCCAACGAGAAGCGCGATCACATGGTCCTGCTGGAGTTCGTGACCGCC
GCCGGGATCACTCTCGGCATGGACGAGCTGTACAAGCACCGGTCCACGTGACGTAAGCTAGATCCAGCAC
AGTGGCGGCCGCTCGAGTCTAGAGGGCCCGTTTAAACCCGCTGATCAGCCTCGACTGTGCCTTCTAGTTG
CCAGCCATCTGTTGTTTGCCCCTCCCCCGTGCCTTCCTTGACCCTGGAAGGTGCCACTCCCACTGTCCTT
TCCTAATAAAATGAGGAAATTGCATCGCATTGTCTGAGTAGGTGTCATTCTATTCTGGGGGGTGGGGTGG
GGCAGGACAGCAAGGGGGAGGATTGGGAAGACAATAGCAGGCATGCTGGGGATGCGGTGGGCTCTATGGC
TTCTGAGGCGGAAAGAACCAGCTGGGGCTCTAGGGGGTATCCCC
[124 nt withheld, positions 3545-3668]
C
[91 nt withheld, positions 3670-3760]
AGGGTGATGGTTCACGTACCTAGAAGTTCCTATTCCGAAGTTCCTATTCTCTAGAAAGTATAGGAACTTC
CTTGGCCAAAAAGCCTGAACTCACCGCGACGTCTGTCGAGAAGTTTCTGATCGAAAAGTTCGACAGCGTC
TCCGACCTGATGCAGCTCTCGGAGGGCGAAGAATCTCGTGCTTTCAGCTTCGATGTAGGAGGGCGTGGAT
ATGTCCTGCGGGTAAATAGCTGCGCCGATGGTTTCTACAAAGATCGTTATGTTTATCGGCACTTTGCATC
GGCCGCGCTCCCGATTCCGGAAGTGCTTGACATTGGGGAATTCAGCGAGAGCCTGACCTATTGCATCTCC
CGCCGTGCACAGGGTGTCACGTTGCAAGACCTGCCTGAAACCGAACTGCCCGCTGTTCTGCAGCCGGTCG
CGGAGGCCATGGATGCGATCGCTGCGGCCGATCTTAGCCAGACGAGCGGGTTCGGCCCATTCGGACCGCA
AGGAATCGGTCAATACACTACATGGCGTGATTTCATATGCGCGATTGCTGATCCCCATGTGTATCACTGG
CAAACTGTGATGGACGACACCGTCAGTGCGTCCGTCGCGCAGGCTCTCGATGAGCTGATGCTTTGGGCCG
AGGACTGCCCCGAAGTCCGGCACCTCGTGCACGCGGATTTCGGCTCCAACAATGTCCTGACGGACAATGG
CCGCATAACAGCGGTCATTGACTGGAGCGAGGCGATGTTCGGGGATTCCCAATACGAGGTCGCCAACATC
TTCTTCTGGAGGCCGTGGTTGGCTTGTATGGAGCAGCAGACGCGCTACTTCGAGCGGAGGCATCCGGAGC
TTGCAGGATCGCCGCGGCTCCGGGCGTATATGCTCCGCATTGGTCTTGACCAACTCTATCAGAGCTTGGT
TGACGGCAATTTCGATGATGCAGCTTGGGCGCAGGGTCGATGCGACGCAATCGTCCGATCCGGAGCCGGG
ACTGTCGGGCGTACACAAATCGCCCGCAGAAGCGCGGCCGTCTGGACCGATGGCTGTGTAGAAGTACTCG
CCGATAGTGGAAACCGACGCCCCAGCACTCGTCCGAGGGCAAAGGAATAGCACGTACTACGAGATTTCGA
TTCCACCGCCGCCTTCTATGAAAGGTTGGGCTTCGGAATCGTTTTCCGGGACGCCGGCTGGATGATCCTC
CAGCGCGGGGATCTCATGCTGGAGTTCTTCGCCCACCCCAACTTGTTTATTGCAGCTTATAATGGTTACA
AATAAAGCAATAGCATCACAAATTTCACAAATAAAGCATTTTTTTCACTGCATTCTAGTTGTGGTTTGTC
CAAACTCATCAATGTATCTTATCATGTCTGTATACCGTCGACCTCTAGCTAGAGCTTGGCGTAATCATGG
TCATAGCTGTTTCCTGTGTGAAATTGTTATCCGCTCACAATTCCACACAACATACGAGCCGGAAGCATAA
AGTGTAAAGCCTGGGGTGCCTAATGAGTGAGCTAACTCACATTAATTGCGTTGCGCTCACTGCCCGCTTT
CCAGTCGGGAAACCTGTCGTGCCAGCTGCATTAATGAATCGGCCAACGCGCGGGGAGAGGCGGTTTGCGT
ATTGGGCGCTCTTCCGCTTCCTCGCTCACTGACTCGCTGCGCTCGGTCGTTCGGCTGCGGCGAGCGGTAT
CAGCTCACTCAAAGGCGGTAATACGGTTATCCACAGAATCAGGGGATAACGCAGGAAAGAACATGTGAGC
AAAAGGCCAGCAAAAGGCCAGGAACCGTAAAAAGGCCGCGTTGCTGGCGTTTTTCCATAGGCTCCGCCCC
CCTGACGAGCATCACAAAAATCGACGCTCAAGTCAGAGGTGGCGAAACCCGACAGGACTATAAAGATACC
AGGCGTTTCCCCCTGGAAGCTCCCTCGTGCGCTCTCCTGTTCCGACCCTGCCGCTTACCGGATACCTGTC
CGCCTTTCTCCCTTCGGGAAGCGTGGCGCTTTCTCATAGCTCACGCTGTAGGTATCTCAGTTCGGTGTAG
GTCGTTCGCTCCAAGCTGGGCTGTGTGCACGAACCCCCCGTTCAGCCCGACCGCTGCGCCTTATCCGGTA
ACTATCGTCTTGAGTCCAACCCGGTAAGACACGACTTATCGCCACTGGCAGCAGCCACTGGTAACAGGAT
TAGCAGAGCGAGGTATGTAGGCGGTGCTACAGAGTTCTTGAAGTGGTGGCCTAACTACGGCTACACTAGA
AGAACAGTATTTGGTATCTGCGCTCTGCTGAAGCCAGTTACCTTCGGAAAAAGAGTTGGTAGCTCTTGAT
CCGGCAAACAAACCACCGCTGGTAGCGGTGGTTTTTTTGTTTGCAAGCAGCAGATTACGCGCAGAAAAAA
AGGATCTCAAGAAGATCCTTTGATCTTTTCTACGGGGTCTGACGCTCAGTGGAACGAAAACTCACGTTAA
GGGATTTTGGTCATGAGATTATCAAAAAGGATCTTCACCTAGATCCTTTTAAATTAAAAATGAAGTTTTA
AATCAATCTAAAGTATATATGAGTAAACTTGGTCTGACAGTTACCAATGCTTAATCAGTGAGGCACCTAT
CTCAGCGATCTGTCTATTTCGTTCATCCATAGTTGCCTGACTCCCCGTCGTGTAGATAACTACGATACGG
GAGGGCTTACCATCTGGCCCCAGTGCTGCAATGATACCGCGAGACCCACGCTCACCGGCTCCAGATTTAT
CAGCAATAAACCAGCCAGCCGGAAGGGCCGAGCGCAGAAGTGGTCCTGCAACTTTATCCGCCTCCATCCA
GTCTATTAATTGTTGCCGGGAAGCTAGAGTAAGTAGTTCGCCAGTTAATAGTTTGCGCAACGTTGTTGCC
ATTGCTACAGGCATCGTGGTGTCACGCTCGTCGTTTGGTATGGCTTCATTCAGCTCCGGTTCCCAACGAT
CAAGGCGAGTTACATGATCCCCCATGTTGTGCAAAAAAGCGGTTAGCTCCTTCGGTCCTCCGATCGTTGT
CAGAAGTAAGTTGGCCGCAGTGTTATCACTCATGGTTATGGCAGCACTGCATAATTCTCTTACTGTCATG
CCATCCGTAAGATGCTTTTCTGTGACTGGTGAGTACTCAACCAAGTCATTCTGAGAATAGTGTATGCGGC
GACCGAGTTGCTCTTGCCCGGCGTCAATACGGGATAATACCGCGCCACATAGCAGAACTTTAAAAGTGCT
CATCATTGGAAAACGTTCTTCGGGGCGAAAACTCTCAAGGATCTTACCGCTGTTGAGATCCAGTTCGATG
TAACCCACTCGTGCACCCAACTGATCTTCAGCATCTTTTACTTTCACCAGCGTTTCTGGGTGAGCAAAAA
CAGGAAGGCAAAATGCCGCAAAAAAGGGAATAAGGGCGACACGGAAATGTTGAATACTCATACTCTTCCT
TTTTCAATATTATTGAAGCATTTATCAGGGTTATTGTCTCATGAGCGGATACATATTTGAATGTATTTAG
AAAAATAAACAAATAGGGGTTCCGCGCACATTTCCCCGAAAAGTGCCACCTGACGTCGACGGATCGGGAG
ATCTCCCGATCCCCTATGGTGCACTCTCAGTACAATCTGCTCTGATGCCGCATAGTTAAGCCAGTATCTG
CTCCCTGCTTGTGTGTTGGAGGTCGCTGAGTAGTGCGCGAGCAAAATTTAAGCTACAACAAGGCAAGGCT
TGACCGACAATTGCATGAAGAATCTGCTTAGGGTTAGGCGTTTTGCGCTGCTTCGCGATGTACGGGCCAG
ATATACGCGTT
Features (pLannotate 1.2.2; 24 found; start..end, strand, type, name):
      1..380     +  enhancer       CMV enhancer: human cytomegalovirus immediate early enhancer
    381..584     +  promoter       CMV promoter: human cytomegalovirus (CMV) immediate early promoter
    586..605     +  promoter       PLtetO-1 promoter (fragment): modified phage lambda PL promoter with tet operator sites (Lutz and Bujard, 1997)
    607..626     +  promoter       PLtetO-1 promoter (fragment): modified phage lambda PL promoter with tet operator sites (Lutz and Bujard, 1997)
    634..667     +  promoter       TRE3GV promoter (fragment): 3rd-generation Tet-responsive promoter that can be activated by binding of Tet-On® 3G, optimized for retroviral and lentiviral vectors
    802..826     +  protein_bind   attB1: mutant version of attB; recombination site for the Gateway® BP reaction BP Clonase™
    832..2427    +  CDS            PTPRA (fragment): PTPRA_HUMAN - Also known as PTPA, PTPRL2. Experimental evidence at protein level: Swiss-Prot protein existence level 1. Tyrosine protein phosphatase which is involved in integrin- mediated focal adhesion formation (By similarity). Following integrin engagement, specifically recruits BCAR3, BCAR1 and CRK to focal adhesions thereby promoting SRC-mediated phosphorylation of BRAC1 and the subsequent activation of PAK and small GTPase RAC1 and CDC42 (By similarity). From Homo sapiens (Human).
   2432..2456    -  protein_bind   attB2: mutant version of attB; recombination site for the Gateway® BP reaction BP Clonase™
   2470..3186    +  CDS            EGFP: EGFP is a basic (constitutively fluorescent) green fluorescent protein published in 1996, derived from Aequorea victoria. It is reported to be a rapidly-maturing weak dimer with moderate acid sensitivity.
   3275..3499    +  polyA_signal   bGH poly(A) signal: bovine growth hormone polyadenylation signal
   3503..3524    +  promoter       SV40 promoter (fragment): SV40 enhancer and early promoter
   3545..3778    +  rep_origin     f1 ori (fragment) (sequence partly withheld): f1 bacteriophage origin of replication; arrow indicates direction of (+) strand synthesis
   3783..3830    +  protein_bind   FRT: FLP-mediated recombination occurs in the 8-bp core sequence TCTAGAAA (Turan and Bode, 2011). FLP recombinase from the Saccharomyces cerevisiae 2μ plasmid
   3838..4860    +  CDS            HygR: aminoglycoside phosphotransferase from E. coli; aph(4)-Ia; confers resistance to hygromycin
   4870..4995    +  CDS            ble (fragment): BLE_KLEPN - Experimental evidence at protein level: Swiss-Prot protein existence level 1. Binding protein with a strong affinity to the bleomycin family of antibiotics. Binds to CL990; an antimitotic-antibiotic compound. From Klebsiella pneumoniae.
   4990..5111    +  polyA_signal   SV40 poly(A) signal: SV40 polyadenylation signal
   5184..5200    -  protein_bind   lac operator: The lac repressor binds to the lac operator to inhibit transcription in E. coli. This inhibition can be relieved by adding lactose or isopropyl-β-D-thiogalactopyranoside (IPTG). lac repressor encoded by lacI
   5208..5238    -  promoter       lac promoter: promoter for the E. coli lac operon
   5253..5274    -  protein_bind   CAP binding site: CAP binding activates transcription in the presence of cAMP. E. coli catabolite activator protein
   5287..5379    -  CDS            lacI (fragment): lac repressor; lacI; The lac repressor binds to the lac operator to inhibit transcription in E. coli. This inhibition can be relieved by adding lactose or isopropyl-β-D-thiogalactopyranoside (IPTG).
   5562..6150    -  rep_origin     ori: high-copy-number ColE1/pMB1/pBR322/pUC origin of replication
   6321..7181    -  CDS            AmpR: β-lactamase; bla; confers resistance to ampicillin, carbenicillin, and related antibiotics
   7182..7286    -  promoter       AmpR promoter: bla
   7345..7397    -  misc_feature   bom (fragment): basis of mobility region from pBR322
