[The description below was written by a language model from this plasmid's Addgene catalogue record and pLannotate feature annotations shown in this document.]
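Description:
PTPRA_deltaD1-GFP fusion is a mammalian expression plasmid built on the pcDNA5/FRT/TO backbone that encodes a human receptor-type protein tyrosine phosphatase alpha (PTPRA) mutant lacking its D1 domain, fused at the C terminus to EGFP. The PTPRA fragment was introduced by Gateway cloning and sits between attB1 and attB2 sites, with the EGFP reading frame supplied by the backbone immediately downstream and a bovine growth hormone polyadenylation signal terminating the transcript. Expression is driven by the CMV immediate early enhancer and promoter. The short tet-operator-type matches annotated just after the promoter are consistent with the tetracycline-regulated "TO" design of this backbone, in which transcription is repressed in cells expressing the Tet repressor and induced by tetracycline or doxycycline.

Downstream of the expression cassette lies an FRT site directly preceding a hygromycin resistance coding sequence with an SV40 polyadenylation signal. In this backbone family the hygromycin gene has no promoter of its own, so resistance is gained only after FLP-mediated integration into a matching genomic FRT site in a suitable host cell line. This allows selection of isogenic, single-copy stable lines. In bacteria the plasmid is maintained through a high-copy ColE1/pUC-type origin and selected with ampicillin via β-lactamase. A partial f1 origin and lac-derived remnants are also annotated.

The record gives the purpose simply as GFP-tagged gene expression. The associated publication concerns PTPRA regulation of GDNF-dependent RET signalling, so this construct probably serves as a domain-deletion variant for comparing localisation or function with the intact phosphatase.
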