Addgene plasmid #139640: PTPRA_deltaD1-GFP fusion
Purpose: GFP-tagged gene expression
Depositing lab: Markku Varjosalo. Depositing organization: University of Helsinki. Publication: PTPRA Phosphatase Regulates GDNF-Dependent RET Signaling and Inhibits the RET Mutant MEN2A Oncogenic Potential. Yadav L, Pietila E, Ohman T, Liu X, Mahato AK, Sidorova Y, Lehti K, Saarma M, Varjosalo M. iScience. 2020 Feb 21;23(2):100871. doi: 10.1016/j.isci.2020.100871. Epub 2020 Jan 31. PubMed 32062451.
Backbone
  Vector backbone: pcDNA5/FRT/TO
  Vector type: Mammalian Expression
  Selectable markers: Hygromycin
Growth in bacteria
  Bacterial resistance: Ampicillin, 100 μg/mL
  Growth temperature: 37°C
  Growth strain: DH5alpha
  Copy number: High Copy
Gene/Insert
  Gene/Insert name: PTPRA_deltaD1
  Species: H. sapiens (human)
  Mutation: D1 domain deletion
  Entrez Gene: PTPRA (a.k.a. HEPTP, HLPR, HPTPA, HPTPalpha, LRP, PTPA, PTPRL2, R-PTP-alpha, RPTPA)
  Promoter: CMV
  Tag / fusion protein: GFP (C terminal on backbone)
  Cloning method: Gateway Cloning
  Sequencing primers: 5′ CMV forward; 3′ BGH reverse
Terms and licenses: Academic/Nonprofit Terms; Industry Terms: Not Available to Industry
How to cite: PTPRA_deltaD1-GFP fusion was a gift from Markku Varjosalo (Addgene plasmid # 139640 ; http://n2t.net/addgene:139640 ; RRID:Addgene_139640)
